Addgene plasmid #229246: pXTK009 [Marker_TetR-tetAR_PartType4]
Purpose: XanthoMoClo Golden Gate Part Plasmid for cloning, contains Marker_TetR-tetAR_PartType4
Depositing lab: Michael Springer. Depositing organization: Harvard Medical School. Publication: XanthoMoClo horizontal line A Robust Modular Cloning Genetic Toolkit for the Genera Xanthobacter and Roseixanthobacter. Soltysiak MPM, Ory ALH, Lee AD, Christophersen CE, Jalihal AP, Springer M. ACS Synth Biol. 2025 Apr 18;14(4):1173-1190. doi: 10.1021/acssynbio.4c00806. Epub 2025 Mar 13. PubMed 40080684.
Backbone
  Vector backbone: pXTK
  Vector type: Bacterial Expression
Growth in bacteria
  Bacterial resistance: Ampicillin, 100 μg/mL
  Growth temperature: 37°C
  Growth strain: DH5alpha
  Copy number: Low Copy
Gene/Insert
  Gene/Insert name: TetR-tetAR (alt name: Marker_TetR-tetAR_PartType4)
  Species: Synthetic
  Cloning method: Restriction Enzyme; 5′ cloning site unknown (unknown if destroyed)
Terms and licenses: Academic/Nonprofit Terms; Industry Terms: Not Available to Industry
How to cite: pXTK009 [Marker_TetR-tetAR_PartType4] was a gift from Michael Springer (Addgene plasmid # 229246 ; http://n2t.net/addgene:229246 ; RRID:Addgene_229246)
