[The description below was written by a language model from this plasmid's Addgene catalogue record and pLannotate feature annotations shown in this document.]
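Description:
pXTK009 [Marker_TetR-tetAR_PartType4] is a small (about 3.8 kb) part plasmid from the XanthoMoClo toolkit, a Golden Gate modular cloning system developed for genetic work in the bacterial genera Xanthobacter and Roseixanthobacter. It is built on the pXTK backbone and serves as a storage vector for one standardized part rather than as a finished expression construct. In E. coli it is propagated through a ColE1/pMB1-family origin and selected with ampicillin, using a TEM-type bla beta-lactamase gene driven by its own AmpR promoter and followed by a bacteriophage fd terminator. The catalogue entry lists the plasmid as low copy, whereas the automated annotation labels the origin as the high-copy pUC/ColE1 type. The record does not resolve this difference.

The payload is a synthetic tetracycline resistance marker designated as a Type 4 part. It consists of two divergently oriented coding sequences: tetR on the reverse strand, encoding the tetracycline-responsive repressor, and tetA on the forward strand, encoding the tetracycline efflux pump that confers resistance. In the natural arrangement of these genes, the roughly 100 bp intergenic region carries the overlapping promoters and operator sites through which TetR represses both genes until tetracycline is present. No promoter or operator features are annotated there in this record. The Type IIS restriction sites and overhangs that define the Type 4 position are likewise not annotated, and the cloning sites are recorded as unknown. The plasmid is intended as a source of the tetracycline selection marker module, to be combined with other toolkit parts in Golden Gate assemblies that build vectors for the target bacteria.
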