Features (pLannotate 1.2.2; 6 found; start..end, strand, type, name):
      1..589     +  rep_origin     ori: high-copy-number ColE1/pMB1/pBR322/pUC origin of replication
    620..1270    -  CDS            TetR: tetracycline resistance regulatory protein; tetR
   1376..2575    +  CDS            TcR: tetracycline efflux protein; tetA; confers resistance to tetracycline
   2789..2880    +  promoter       AmpR promoter: bla
   2881..3738    +  CDS            bla: BLAT_ECOLX - Experimental evidence at protein level: Swiss-Prot protein existence level 1. TEM-type are the most prevalent beta-lactamases in enterobacteria; they hydrolyze the beta-lactam bond in susceptible beta-lactam antibiotics, thus conferring resistance to penicillins and cephalosporins. TEM-3 and TEM-4 are capable of hydrolyzing cefotaxime and ceftazidime. TEM-5 is capable of hydrolyzing ceftazidime. TEM-6 is capable of hydrolyzing ceftazidime and aztreonam. TEM-8/CAZ-2, TEM- 16/CAZ-7 and TEM-24/CAZ-6 are markedly active against ceftazidime. IRT- 4 shows resistance to beta-lactamase in
   3745..3784    +  terminator     fd terminator: central terminator from bacteriophage fd (Otsuka and Kunisawa, 1982)
>Addgene plasmid #229246 | pXTK009 [Marker_TetR-tetAR_PartType4] | addgene full sequence | sequence record 464647 | Addgene NGS Result
TTGAGATCCTTTTTTTCTGCGCGTAATCTGCTGCTTGCAAACAAAAAAACCACCGCTACCAGCGGTGGTT
TGTTTGCCGGATCAAGAGCTACCAACTCTTTTTCCGAAGGTAACTGGCTTCAGCAGAGCGCAGATACCAA
ATACTGTTCTTCTAGTGTAGCCGTAGTTAGGCCACCACTTCAAGAACTCTGTAGCACCGCCTACATACCT
CGCTCTGCTAATCCTGTTACCAGTGGCTGCTGCCAGTGGCGATAAGTCGTGTCTTACCGGGTTGGACTCA
AGACGATAGTTACCGGATAAGGCGCAGCGGTCGGGCTGAACGGGGGGTTCGTGCACACAGCCCAGCTTGG
AGCGAACGACCTACACCGAACTGAGATACCTACAGCGTGAGCTATGAGAAAGCGCCACGCTTCCCGAAGG
GAGAAAGGCGGACAGGTATCCGGTAAGCGGCAGGGTCGGAACAGGAGAGCGCACGAGGGAGCTTCCAGGG
GGAAACGCCTGGTATCTTTATAGTCCTGTCGGGTTTCGCCACCTCTGACTTGAGCGTCGATTTTTGTGAT
GCTCGTCAGGGGGGCGGAGCCTATGGAAAAACGCCAGCAACGCGAGTCGGTCTCTTGGCTCAATCGTCAC
CCTTTCTCGGTCCTTCAACGTTCCTGACAACGAGCCTCCTTTTCGCCAATCCATCGACAATCACCGCGAG
TCCCTGCTCGAACGCTGCGTCCGGACCGGCTTCGTCGAAGGCGTCTATCGCGGCCCGCAACAGCGGCGAG
AGCGGAGCCTGTTCAACGGTGCCGCCGCGCTCGCCGGCATCGCTGTCGCCGGCCTGCTCCTCAAGCACGG
CCCCAACAGTGAAGTAGCTGATTGTCATCAGCGCATTGACGGCGTCCCCGGCCGAAAAACCCGCCTCGCA
GAGGAAGCGAAGCTGCGCGTCGGCCGTTTCCATCTGCGGTGCGCCCGGTCGCGTGCCGGCATGGATGCGC
GCGCCATCGCGGTAGGCGAGCAGCGCCTGCCTGAAGCTGCGGGCATTCCCGATCAGAAATGAGCGCCAGT
CGTCGTCGGCTCTCGGCACCGAATGCGTATGATTCTCCGCCAGCATGGCTTCGGCCAGTGCGTCGAGCAG
CGCCCGCTTGTTCCTGAAGTGCCAGTAAAGCGCCGGCTGCTGAACCCCCAACCGTTCCGCCAGTTTGCGT
GTCGTCAGACCGTCTACGCCGACCTCGTTCAACAGGTCCAGGGCGGCACGGATCACTGTATTCGGCTGCA
ACTTTGTCATGCTTGACACTTTATCACTGATAAACATAATATGTCCACCAACTTATCAGTGATAAAGAAT
CCGCGCGTTCAATCGGACCAGCGGAGGCTGGTCCGGAGGCCAGACGTGAAACCCAACATACCCCTGATCG
TAATTCTGAGCACTGTCGCGCTCGACGCTGTCGGCATCGGCCTGATTATGCCGGTGCTGCCGGGCCTCCT
GCGCGATCTGGTTCACTCGAACGACGTCACCGCCCACTATGGCATTCTGCTGGCGCTGTATGCGTTGGTG
CAATTTGCCTGCGCACCTGTGCTGGGCGCGCTGTCGGATCGTTTCGGGCGGCGGCCAATCTTGCTCGTCT
CGCTGGCCGGCGCCACTGTCGACTACGCCATCATGGCGACAGCGCCTTTCCTTTGGGTTCTCTATATCGG
GCGGATCGTGGCCGGCATCACCGGGGCGACTGGGGCGGTAGCCGGCGCTTATATTGCCGATATCACTGAT
GGCGATGAGCGCGCGCGGCACTTCGGCTTCATGAGCGCCTGTTTCGGGTTCGGGATGGTCGCGGGACCTG
TGCTCGGTGGGCTGATGGGCGGTTTCTCCCCCCACGCTCCGTTCTTCGCCGCGGCAGCCTTGAACGGCCT
CAATTTCCTGACGGGCTGTTTCCTTTTGCCGGAGTCGCACAAAGGCGAACGCCGGCCGTTACGCCGGGAG
GCTCTCAACCCGCTCGCTTCGTTCCGGTGGGCCCGGGGCATGACCGTCGTCGCCGCCCTGATGGCGGTCT
TCTTCATCATGCAACTTGTCGGACAGGTGCCGGCCGCGCTTTGGGTCATTTTCGGCGAGGATCGCTTTCA
CTGGGACGCGACCACGATCGGCATTTCGCTTGCCGCATTTGGCATTCTGCATTCACTCGCCCAGGCAATG
ATCACCGGCCCTGTAGCCGCCCGGCTCGGCGAAAGGCGGGCACTCATGCTCGGAATGATTGCCGACGGCA
CAGGCTACATCCTGCTTGCCTTCGCGACACGGGGATGGATGGCGTTCCCGATCATGGTCCTGCTTGCTTC
GGGTGGCATCGGAATGCCGGCGCTGCAAGCAATGTTGTCCAGGCAGGTGGATGAGGAACGTCAGGGGCAG
CTGCAAGGCTCACTGGCGGCGCTCACCAGCCTGACCTCGATCGTCGGACCCCTCCTCTTCACGGCGATCT
ATGCGGCTTCTATAACAACGTGGAACGGGTGGGCATGGATTGCAGGCGCTGCCCTCTACTTGCTCTGCCT
GCCGGCGCTGCGTCGCGGGCTTTGGAGCGGCGCAGGGCAACGAGCCGATCGCTGATCGTGGAAACGATAG
GCCTATGCCATGCGGGTCAAGGCGACTTCCGGCAAGCTATACGCGCCCTAGGAGTGCGGTTGGAACGTTG
GCCCAGCCAGATACTCCCGATCACGAGCAGGACGCCGATGATTTGAAGCGCACTCAGCGTCTGATCTTAA
TTAAAACGTGAGACCAGAGTAGCCCGCCTAATGAGCGGGCTTTTTTTTAATTCCCCTATTTGTTTATTTT
TCTAAATACATTCAAATATGTATCCGCTCATGAGACAATAACCCTGATAAATGCTTCAATAATATTGAAA
AAGGAAGAGTATGAGCATTCAGCATTTTCGTGTGGCGCTGATTCCGTTTTTTGCGGCGTTTTGCCTGCCG
GTGTTTGCGCATCCGGAAACCCTGGTGAAAGTGAAAGATGCGGAAGATCAACTGGGTGCGCGCGTGGGCT
ATATTGAACTGGATCTGAACAGCGGCAAAATTCTGGAATCTTTTCGTCCGGAAGAACGTTTTCCGATGAT
GAGCACCTTTAAAGTGCTGCTGTGCGGTGCGGTTCTGAGCCGTGTGGATGCGGGCCAGGAACAACTGGGC
CGTCGTATTCATTATAGCCAGAACGATCTGGTGGAATATAGCCCGGTGACCGAAAAACATCTGACCGATG
GCATGACCGTGCGTGAACTGTGCAGCGCGGCGATTACCATGAGCGATAACACCGCGGCGAACCTGCTGCT
GACGACCATTGGCGGTCCGAAAGAACTGACCGCGTTTCTGCATAACATGGGCGATCATGTGACCCGTCTG
GATCGTTGGGAACCGGAACTGAACGAAGCGATTCCGAACGATGAACGTGATACCACCATGCCGGCAGCAA
TGGCGACCACCCTGCGTAAACTGCTGACGGGTGAGCTGCTGACCCTGGCAAGCCGCCAGCAACTGATTGA
TTGGATGGAAGCGGATAAAGTGGCGGGTCCGCTGCTGCGTAGCGCGCTGCCGGCTGGCTGGTTTATTGCG
GATAAAAGCGGTGCGGGCGAACGTGGCAGCCGTGGCATTATTGCGGCGCTGGGCCCGGATGGTAAACCGA
GCCGTATTGTGGTGATTTATACCACCGGCAGCCAGGCGACGATGGATGAACGTAACCGTCAGATTGCGGA
AATTGGCGCGAGCCTGATTAAACATTGGTAAACCGATACAATTAAAGGCTCCTTTTGGAGCCTTTTTTTT
TGGACGACCCTTGTCAGATCAAAGGATCTTC
